>Addgene plasmid #42090 | psiCHECK-640s-2 | depositor full sequence | sequence record 56832 | psiCHECK-640s-2 sequence 3567 bps
AGATCTGCGCAGCACCATGGCCTGAAATAACCTCTGAAAGAGGAACTTGGTTAGGTACCTTCTGAGGCGG
AAAGAACCAGCTGTGGAATGTGTGTCAGTTAGGGTGTGGAAAGTCCCCAGGCTCCCCAGCAGGCAGAAGT
ATGCAAAGCATGCATCTCAATTAGTCAGCAACCAGGTGTGGAAAGTCCCCAGGCTCCCCAGCAGGCAGAA
GTATGCAAAGCATGCATCTCAATTAGTCAGCAACCATAGTCCCGCCCCTAACTCCGCCCATCCCGCCCCT
AACTCCGCCCAGTTCCGCCCATTCTCCGCCCCATGGCTGACTAATTTTTTTTATTTATGCAGAGGCCGAG
GCCGCCTCGGCCTCTGAGCTATTCCAGAAGTAGTGAGGAGGCTTTTTTGGAGGCCTAGGCTTTTGCAAAA
AGCTTGATTCTTCTGACACAACAGTCTCGAACTTAAGCTGCAGAAGTTGGTCGTGAGGCACTGGGCAGGT
AAGTATCAAGGTTACAAGACAGGTTTAAGGAGACCAATAGAAACTGGGCTTGTCGAGACAGAGAAGACTC
TTGCGTTTCTGATAGGCACCTATTGGTCTTACTGACATCCACTTTGCCTTTCTCTCCACAGGTGTCCACT
CCCAGTTCAATTACAGCTCTTAAGGCTAGAGTACTTAATACGACTCACTATAGGCTAGCCACCATGGCTT
CCAAGGTGTACGACCCCGAGCAACGCAAACGCATGATCACTGGGCCTCAGTGGTGGGCTCGCTGCAAGCA
AATGAACGTGCTGGACTCCTTCATCAACTACTATGATTCCGAGAAGCACGCCGAGAACGCCGTGATTTTT
CTGCATGGTAACGCTGCCTCCAGCTACCTGTGGAGGCACGTCGTGCCTCACATCGAGCCCGTGGCTAGAT
GCATCATCCCTGATCTGATCGGAATGGGTAAGTCCGGCAAGAGCGGGAATGGCTCATATCGCCTCCTGGA
TCACTACAAGTACCTCACCGCTTGGTTCGAGCTGCTGAACCTTCCAAAGAAAATCATCTTTGTGGGCCAC
GACTGGGGGGCTTGTCTGGCCTTTCACTACTCCTACGAGCACCAAGACAAGATCAAGGCCATCGTCCATG
CTGAGAGTGTCGTGGACGTGATCGAGTCCTGGGACGAGTGGCCTGACATCGAGGAGGATATCGCCCTGAT
CAAGAGCGAAGAGGGCGAGAAAATGGTGCTTGAGAATAACTTCTTCGTCGAGACCATGCTCCCAAGCAAG
ATCATGCGGAAACTGGAGCCTGAGGAGTTCGCTGCCTACCTGGAGCCATTCAAGGAGAAGGGCGAGGTTA
GACGGCCTACCCTCTCCTGGCCTCGCGAGATCCCTCTCGTTAAGGGAGGCAAGCCCGACGTCGTCCAGAT
TGTCCGCAACTACAACGCCTACCTTCGGGCCAGCGACGATCTGCCTAAGATGTTCATCGAGTCCGACCCT
GGGTTCTTTTCCAACGCTATTGTCGAGGGAGCTAAGAAGTTCCCTAACACCGAGTTCGTGAAGGTGAAGG
GCCTCCACTTCAGCCAGGAGGACGCTCCAGATGAAATGGGTAAGTACATCAAGAGCTTCGTGGAGCGCGT
GCTGAAGAACGAGCAGTAATTCTAGGCGATCGCTCGAGCCCGGGAATTGCAAGCTGGACAGATTTCAGTG
CGGCCGCTGGCCGCAATAAAATATCTTTATTTTCATTACATCTGTGTGTTGGTTTTTTGTGTGAGGATCC
AGGTGGCACTTTTCGGGGAAATGTGCGCGGAACCCCTATTTGTTTATTTTTCTAAATACATTCAAATATG
TATCCGCTCATGAGACAATAACCCTGATAAATGCTTCAATAATATTGAAAAAGGAAGAGTATGAGTATTC
AACATTTCCGTGTCGCCCTTATTCCCTTTTTTGCGGCATTTTGCCTTCCTGTTTTTGCTCACCCAGAAAC
GCTGGTGAAAGTAAAAGATGCTGAAGATCAGTTGGGTGCACGAGTGGGTTACATCGAACTGGATCTCAAC
AGCGGTAAGATCCTTGAGAGTTTTCGCCCCGAAGAACGTTTTCCAATGATGAGCACTTTTAAAGTTCTGC
TATGTGGCGCGGTATTATCCCGTATTGACGCCGGGCAAGAGCAACTCGGTCGCCGCATACACTATTCTCA
GAATGACTTGGTTGAGTACTCACCAGTCACAGAAAAGCATCTTACGGATGGCATGACAGTAAGAGAATTA
TGCAGTGCTGCCATAACCATGAGTGATAACACTGCGGCCAACTTACTTCTGACAACGATCGGAGGACCGA
AGGAGCTAACCGCTTTTTTGCACAACATGGGGGATCATGTAACTCGCCTTGATCGTTGGGAACCGGAGCT
GAATGAAGCCATACCAAACGACGAGCGTGACACCACGATGCCTGTAGCAATGGCAACAACGTTGCGCAAA
CTATTAACTGGCGAACTACTTACTCTAGCTTCCCGGCAACAATTAATAGACTGGATGGAGGCGGATAAAG
TTGCAGGACCACTTCTGCGCTCGGCCCTTCCGGCTGGCTGGTTTATTGCTGATAAATCTGGAGCCGGTGA
GCGTGGGTCTCGCGGTATCATTGCAGCACTGGGGCCAGATGGTAAGCCCTCCCGTATCGTAGTTATCTAC
ACGACGGGGAGTCAGGCAACTATGGATGAACGAAATAGACAGATCGCTGAGATAGGTGCCTCACTGATTA
AGCATTGGTAACTGTCAGACCAAGTTTACTCATATATACTTTAGATTGATTTAAAACTTCATTTTTAATT
TAAAAGGATCTAGGTGAAGATCCTTTTTGATAATCTCATGACCAAAATCCCTTAACGTGAGTTTTCGTTC
CACTGAGCGTCAGACCCCGTAGAAAAGATCAAAGGATCTTCTTGAGATCCTTTTTTTCTGCGCGTAATCT
GCTGCTTGCAAACAAAAAAACCACCGCTACCAGCGGTGGTTTGTTTGCCGGATCAAGAGCTACCAACTCT
TTTTCCGAAGGTAACTGGCTTCAGCAGAGCGCAGATACCAAATACTGTTCTTCTAGTGTAGCCGTAGTTA
GGCCACCACTTCAAGAACTCTGTAGCACCGCCTACATACCTCGCTCTGCTAATCCTGTTACCAGTGGCTG
CTGCCAGTGGCGATAAGTCGTGTCTTACCGGGTTGGACTCAAGACGATAGTTACCGGATAAGGCGCAGCG
GTCGGGCTGAACGGGGGGTTCGTGCACACAGCCCAGCTTGGAGCGAACGACCTACACCGAACTGAGATAC
CTACAGCGTGAGCTATGAGAAAGCGCCACGCTTCCCGAAGGGAGAAAGGCGGACAGGTATCCGGTAAGCG
GCAGGGTCGGAACAGGAGAGCGCACGAGGGAGCTTCCAGGGGGAAACGCCTGGTATCTTTATAGTCCTGT
CGGGTTTCGCCACCTCTGACTTGAGCGTCGATTTTTGTGATGCTCGTCAGGGGGGCGGAGCCTATGGAAA
AACGCCAGCAACGCGGCCTTTTTACGGTTCCTGGCCTTTTGCTGGCCTTTTGCTCACATGGCTCGAC
Features (pLannotate 1.2.2; 8 found; start..end, strand, type, name):
     62..419     +  promoter       SV40 promoter: SV40 enhancer and early promoter
    489..621     +  intron         chimeric intron: chimera between introns from human β-globin and immunoglobulin heavy chain genes
    666..684     +  promoter       T7 promoter: promoter for bacteriophage T7 RNA polymerase
    694..1629    +  CDS            hRluc: Renilla luciferase human codon-optimized
   1695..1743    +  polyA_signal   poly(A) signal: synthetic polyadenylation signal
   1776..1880    +  promoter       AmpR promoter: bla
   1881..2741    +  CDS            AmpR: β-lactamase; bla; confers resistance to ampicillin, carbenicillin, and related antibiotics
   2912..3500    +  rep_origin     ori: high-copy-number ColE1/pMB1/pBR322/pUC origin of replication
