[The description below was written by a language model from this plasmid's Addgene catalogue record and pLannotate feature annotations shown in this document.]
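Description:
psiCHECK-640s-2 is a mammalian-expression luciferase reporter built on the Promega psiCHECK-1 backbone, with a total size of 3,567 bp. It is maintained in E. coli as a high-copy plasmid through a ColE1/pUC-type origin of replication and is selected with ampicillin via the β-lactamase gene driven by its own bla promoter. No mammalian selection marker is annotated, so it is suited to transient transfection.

The reporter cassette consists of the SV40 enhancer and early promoter, followed by a chimeric β-globin/immunoglobulin heavy chain intron that promotes efficient processing and expression of the transcript, then a human codon-optimized Renilla luciferase (hRluc) coding sequence and a synthetic polyadenylation signal. A T7 promoter just upstream of hRluc also permits in vitro transcription. The insert is a very short segment of human ZEB1 mRNA, listed as 23 bp and described as spanning nucleotides 1956–1981 of the reference transcript (the stated coordinates imply a slightly longer span than the stated insert size). It was cloned between EcoRI and NotI sites, with the EcoRI site destroyed. The insert itself is not annotated in the feature table, but the gap between the end of hRluc and the poly(A) signal is consistent with its placement in the luciferase 3′ untranslated region, as is standard for psiCHECK vectors.

In this arrangement, a small RNA that recognises the ZEB1 target sequence would reduce Renilla luciferase output, giving a quantitative readout of silencing. The associated work concerns small RNA-mediated suppression of the ZEB1 transcriptional repressor and its effect on E-cadherin expression. Because psiCHECK-1 carries only Renilla luciferase, normalisation would require a separate control reporter.
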