Addgene plasmid #42090: psiCHECK-640s-2
Depositing lab: Kumiko Ui-Tei. Depositing organization: The University of Tokyo. Publication: E-cadherin is transcriptionally activated via suppression of ZEB1 transcriptional repressor by small RNA-mediated gene silencing. Mazda M, Nishi K, Naito Y, Ui-Tei K. PLoS One. 2011;6(12):e28688. doi: 10.1371/journal.pone.0028688. Epub 2011 Dec 21. PubMed 22205962.
Backbone
  Vector backbone: psiCHECK-1
  Backbone manufacturer: Promega
  Backbone size w/o insert (bp): 3544
  Total vector size (bp): 3567
  Vector type: Mammalian Expression, Luciferase
Growth in bacteria
  Bacterial resistance: Ampicillin, 100 μg/mL
  Growth temperature: 37°C
  Growth strain: DH5alpha
  Copy number: High Copy
Gene/Insert
  Gene/Insert name: ZEB1
  Species: H. sapiens (human)
  Insert size (bp): 23
  Mutation: contains the 1956-1981 nt segment of ZEB1 mRNA (NM_030751.4)
  GenBank ID: NM_030751.4
  Entrez Gene: ZEB1 (a.k.a. AREB6, BZP, DELTAEF1, FECD6, NIL2A, PPCD3, TCF8, ZFHEP, ZFHX1A)
  Cloning method: Restriction Enzyme; 5′ cloning site EcoRI (destroyed during cloning); 3′ cloning site NotI (not destroyed)
  Sequencing primers: 5′ CGCAACTACAACGCCTACCT
Terms and licenses: Academic/Nonprofit Terms; Industry Terms: Not Available to Industry
How to cite: psiCHECK-640s-2 was a gift from Kumiko Ui-Tei (Addgene plasmid # 42090 ; http://n2t.net/addgene:42090 ; RRID:Addgene_42090)
