>Addgene plasmid #42090 | psiCHECK-640s-2 | addgene partial sequence | sequence record 59638 | psiCHECK2-F 5'-GTCCGCAACTACAACGCCTACCTT-3'
ATCTGCCTAAGATGTTCATCGAGTCCGACCCTGGGTTCTTTTCCAACGCTATTGTCGAGGGAGCTAAGAA
GTTCCCTAACACCGAGTTCGTGAAGGTGAAGGGCCTCCACTTCAGCCAGGAGGACGCTCCAGATGAAATG
GGTAAGTACATCAAGAGCTTCGTGGAGCGCGTGCTGAAGAACGAGCAGTAATTCTAGGCGATCGCTCGAG
CCCGGGAATTGCAAGCTGGACAGATTTCAGTGCGGCCGCTGGCCGCAATAAAATATCTTTATTTTCATTA
CATCTGTGTGTTGGTTTTTTGTGTGAGGATCCAGGTGGCACTTTTCGGGGAAATGTGCGCGGAACCCCTA
TTTGTTTATTTTTCTAAATACATTCAAATATGTATCCGCTCATGAGACAATAACCCTGATAAATGCTTCA
ATAATATTGAAAAAGGAAGAGTATGAGTATTCAACATTTCCGTGTCGCCCTTATTCCCTTTTTTGCGGCA
TTTTGCCTTCCTGTTTTTGCTCACCCAGAAACGCTGGTGAAAGTAAAAGATGCTGAAGATCAGTTGGGTG
CACGAGTGGGTTACATCGAACTGGATCTCAACAGCGGTAAGATCCTTGAGAGTTTTCGCCCCGAAGAACG
TTTTCCAATGATGAGCACTTTTAAAGTTCTGCTATGTGGCGCGGTATTATCCCGTATTGACGCCGGGCAA
GAGCAACTCGGTCGCCGCATACACTATTCTCAGAATGACTTGGTTGAGTACTCACCAGTCACAGAAAAGC
ATCTTACGGATGGCATGACAGTAAGAGAATTATGCAGTGCTGCCATAACCATGAGTGATAACACTGCGGC
CAACTTACTTCTGACAACGATCGGAGGACCGAAGGAGCTAACCGCTTTTTTGCACAACATGGGGGATCAT
GTAACTCGCCTTGATCGTTGGGAACCGGAGCTGAATGAAGCCATACCAAACGACGAGCGTGACACCACGA
T
